>Addgene plasmid #244258 | pAAVLINK-EF1alpha-HA-5'-RALGAPB | addgene full sequence | sequence record 489084 | Addgene NGS Result
TCCAGTTAGCCACCATCTCCTTGGCTGTTTTCCAATAAGGAGGTGTTGGGAAGCACCGAGTACAAGCTAG
TAACCACACCTCAAAGAGAACACCAATCAACTTCTCTGCTAGATTCTCAGCAATGCCACCTTGAACAGTT
GGTGGGGCCAGAAGTATGTCGTTAATCTGCAGAAGAAACAACAGTAAGACTTCCCAAGTTTCTCGGGCCA
TGAGAGATGACTCACGGGCCAGTTTCTGAATGGCTCTCAGGACCTGTAAGCATAGTCGAATCTGACTGGA
ACCCTGTTCCTGTCTTGGTACAAAAAGATTCTGTAGGTGTTTTAGTATAGTTTGAACATATTGATTAGGC
TCTTTAATAACTGGCAATGGAATAGAATCTTTTGGCAACACTAAAGCCATAATCCAGTCTGTATATACAT
CAACGCAATATTTTACAGTCTCTCCATCCAATGGAAGGGTCAGTCCATAGCAAATTACTTCCATGGTCCA
TTTTACTTCTTTGTCAGTTTTTAACAAATTCTCACTACCAGCCACTGAAGGGGTACCTAACACCTGCCCA
AGAGGACGGACTACAGCATTTGCCACCTCTCGTCCAACGCTCTCTGGATAGCTGTGCAGCACACTGGTAT
GGCCTTGATCATTCTGAATCACCAAATGCAGTGACCTCCACTCAGAGTAAGATCCAGCATAGTCAGGTAC
GTCATAAGGGTACATGGTGGCCGTACGGTAGGCGCCGGTCACAGCTTGGATCTGTAACGGCGCAGAACAG
AAAACGAAACAAAGACGTAGAGTTGAGCAAGCAGGGTCAGGCAAAGCGTGGAGAGCCGGCTGAGTCTAGG
TAGGCTCCAAGGGAGCGCCGGACAAAGGCCCGGTCTCGACCTGAGCTTTAAACTTACCTAGACGGCGGAC
GCAGTTCAGGAGGCACCACAGGCGGGAGGCGGCAGAACGCGACTCAACCGGCGTGGATGGCGGCCTCAGG
TAGGGCGGCGGGCGCGTGAAGGAGAGATGCGAGCCCCTCGAAGCTTCAGCTGTGTTCTGGCGGCAAACCC
GTTGCGAAAAAGAACGTTCACGGCGACTACTGCACTTATATACGGTTCTCCCCCACCCTCGGGAAAAAGG
CGGAGCCAGTACACGACATCACTTTCCCAGTTTACCCCGCGCCACCTTCTCTAGGCACCCGTTCAATTGC
CGACCCCTCCCCCCAACTTCTCGGGGACTGTGGGCGATGTGCGCTCTGCCCACTGACGGGCACCGGAGCG
ATCGCAGATCCACGCGTGCGGCCGCAGGAACCCCTAGTGATGGAGTTGGCCACTCCCTCTCTGCGCGCTC
GCTCGCTCACTGAGGCCGGGCGACCAAAGGTCGCCCGACGCCCGGGCGGCCTCAGTGAGCGAGCGAGCGC
GCAGCTGCCTGCAGGACATGTGAGCAAAAGGCCAGCAAAAGGCCAGGAACCGTAAAAAGGCCGCGTTGCT
GGCGTTTTTCCATAGGCTCCGCCCCCCTGACGAGCATCACAAAAATCGACGCTCAAGTCAGAGGTGGCGA
AACCCGACAGGACTATAAAGATACCAGGCGTTTCCCCCTGGAAGCTCCCTCGTGCGCTCTCCTGTTCCGA
CCCTGCCGCTTACCGGATACCTGTCCGCCTTTCTCCCTTCGGGAAGCGTGGCGCTTTCTCATAGCTCACG
CTGTAGGTATCTCAGTTCGGTGTAGGTCGTTCGCTCCAAGCTGGGCTGTGTGCACGAACCCCCCGTTCAG
CCCGACCGCTGCGCCTTATCCGGTAACTATCGTCTTGAGTCCAACCCGGTAAGACACGACTTATCGCCAC
TGGCAGCAGCCACTGGTAACAGGATTAGCAGAGCGAGGTATGTAGGCGGTGCTACAGAGTTCTTGAAGTG
GTGGCCTAACTACGGCTACACTAGAAGAACAGTATTTGGTATCTGCGCTCTGCTGAAGCCAGTTACCTTC
GGAAAAAGAGTTGGTAGCTCTTGATCCGGCAAACAAACCACCGCTGGTAGCGGTGGTTTTTTTGTTTGCA
AGCAGCAGATTACGCGCAGAAAAAAAGGATCTCAAGAAGATCCTTTGATCTTTTCTACGGGGTCTGACGC
TCAGTGGAACGAAAACTCACGTTAAGGGATTTTGGTCATGAGATTATCAAAAAGGATCTTCACCTAGATC
CTTTTAAATTAAAAATGAAGTTTTAAATCAATCTAAAGTATATATGAGTAAACTTGGTCTGACAGTTACC
AATGCTTAATCAGTGAGGCACCTATCTCAGCGATCTGTCTATTTCGTTCATCCATAGTTGCCTGACTCCC
CGTCGTGTAGATAACTACGATACGGGAGGGCTTACCATCTGGCCCCAGTGCTGCAATGATACCGCGAGAC
CCACGCTCACCGGCTCCAGATTTATCAGCAATAAACCAGCCAGCCGGAAGGGCCGAGCGCAGAAGTGGTC
CTGCAACTTTATCCGCCTCCATCCAGTCTATTAATTGTTGCCGGGAAGCTAGAGTAAGTAGTTCGCCAGT
TAATAGTTTGCGCAACGTTGTTGCCATTGCTACAGGCATCGTGGTGTCACGCTCGTCGTTTGGTATGGCT
TCATTCAGCTCCGGTTCCCAACGATCAAGGCGAGTTACATGATCCCCCATGTTGTGCAAAAAAGCGGTTA
GCTCCTTCGGTCCTCCGATCGTTGTCAGAAGTAAGTTGGCCGCAGTGTTATCACTCATGGTTATGGCAGC
ACTGCATAATTCTCTTACTGTCATGCCATCCGTAAGATGCTTTTCTGTGACTGGTGAGTACTCAACCAAG
TCATTCTGAGAATAGTGTATGCGGCGACCGAGTTGCTCTTGCCCGGCGTCAATACGGGATAATACCGCGC
CACATAGCAGAACTTTAAAAGTGCTCATCATTGGAAAACGTTCTTCGGGGCGAAAACTCTCAAGGATCTT
ACCGCTGTTGAGATCCAGTTCGATGTAACCCACTCGTGCACCCAACTGATCTTCAGCATCTTTTACTTTC
ACCAGCGTTTCTGGGTGAGCAAAAACAGGAAGGCAAAATGCCGCAAAAAAGGGAATAAGGGCGACACGGA
AATGTTGAATACTCATACTCTTCCTTTTTCAATATTATTGAAGCATTTATCAGGGTTATTGTCTCATGAG
CGGATACATATTTGAATGTATTTAGAAAAATAAACAAATAGGGGTTCCGCGCACATTTCCCCGAAAAGTG
CCACCTGACGTCTAAGAAACCATTATTATCATGACATTAACCTATAAAAATAGGCGTATCACGAGGCCCT
TTCGTCTCGCGCGTTTCGGTGATGACGGTGAAAACCTCTGACACATGCAGCTCCCGGAGACGGTCACAGC
TTGTCTGTAAGCGGATGCCGGGAGCAGACAAGCCCGTCAGGGCGCGTCAGCGGGTGTTGGCGGGTGTCGG
GGCTGGCTTAACTATGCGGCATCAGAGCAGATTGTACTGAGAGTGCACCATAAAATTGTAAACGTTAATA
TTTTGTTAAAATTCGCGTTAAATTTTTGTTAAATCAGCTCATTTTTTAACCAATAGACCGAAATCGGCAA
AATCCCTTATAAATCAAAAGAATAGCCCGAGATAGAGT
[37 nt withheld, positions 3609-3645]
AAAGAACGTGGACTCCAACGTCAAAGG
[141 nt withheld, positions 3673-3813]
G
[46 nt withheld, positions 3815-3860]
A
[95 nt withheld, positions 3862-3956]
TATGCGGTGTGAAATACCGCACAGATGCGTAAGGAGAAAATACCGCATCAGGCGCCCCTGCAGGCAGCTG
CGCGCTCGCTCGCTCACTGAGGCCGCCCGGGCAAAGCCCGGGCGTCGGGCGACCTTTGGTCGCCCGGCCT
CAGTGAGCGAGCGAGCGCGCAGAGAGGGAGTGGCCAACTCCATCACTAGGGGTTCCTGCGGCCGCTCGGT
CCGCACGTGCCACACCGGTCTCCATAACTTAATAACTTCGTATAAAGTATCCTATACGAATAATAGCTTA
TTGGTCTCCTTAAACCTGTCTTGTAACCTTGATACTTACCTGGCTTCATATAGAAAATAAAAACTGTGTC
AAAAGGACGACATGGCAAGAGATCCAGATACCCAATGTCATCAAAAAATCCAGGTATCGTGGAATCAAGT
GCAATAAGGTGAGGAGGTAGACGACTATTTGCAGGTTCCTTCAGTGCTTCTAAGGACAAAAATCCAAAGT
GTGAGAGAAAAAGGCGGGCTGTTTGGAATTCCTGGGCAGGAGGCGGGGGCTTGCAATCCGTAACTGGGTC
AGGAAAACTTCTCTTCTGCAATTCCTCCTCACTCTGTTGCTCAAGGTGTATTTCATAAGCAATCTGCTGG
GCCATGCCACTCCTTAATTTTTCGTGTCTCTCTTCTAATTCTTCAGTGACTATTTCATGCAAATCTGGAA
TGCTGAGATCTGCTTTCACAAAAGGAATCTTGTCCACCTCTTCAGGAAATGGCCGATGTTTCACAGAATA
TTTAAATCCAACGTCATTTTTAGGAACTGGGCGAGGTTCAGGTACAAAAAGCTTCTGATTTGCTTTTGCT
CCTCTGGGTAAAAGACAAAGCTGTTGTGCCCAAGCAAGTCTTCCAGACATTCCCCGGACCAGCACAGTGA
CAGAGGGGAAAAAATCATTCTGCTCATTTCCAAGAGGTTGTTCCAGCATTGCCAGGATGACACTGTTATC
CAAGACAAAGTACCGGAAACTATGCTTGTTTATGGTTGGCAGCCTGGAGTATTTAATCAAAGTGGTCTCA
TTCACAAGACTACAAGGAGAGGCAGGACCACTAGGTGAAGGAAATGCGCCGAGCAACTGCATAATGCATG
TTAGGGTGGCTTCAGCAGCATCCTTTACCCTCATAGATGCAGGGTTTGGCTCCTTATCTCCTTTGTACTT
GACCTCTTGCTCATTGTTCTTGGACTTACTTCCTGAGATACCCAGTTCCACAATCTCCAGTACTTCCTTA
AGGCAGTCCTTTTCATCAAGCATATCAGGGTGCTCTGTCAGCCAGACACAGAGACACTGAAAAGCTGCCA
CTATCATGGAGTGCAGATCCCTGGAGTGTAAAGGAGCTGGCCGACTACACTGATAAACAATGTAGGTGCA
CACAGAACTGATGGCTCGCTTCCGGTCTCCTGAGTCAACCATCACTTTTACCTTTGCAAGGCCAGAGAGG
AGCTCTAGAGCTGCCAGTGATATGCTCATGTCTTGGCGCCACTGGGAGTTGAGTCTTTGGGTGACGAGAT
GAATGCTGCGAATCAGGAGCCCAGCAGCTGAATCTGTATTAAGAGCATAATCTCTTAAGAGAGCTTGAGC
AGGTCTCTCACTATCGGGAGTCGTGGGCTCCGTGCTTCCACCACTTGCTGAACTAATACCACTATTGGTG
CGACTATGACTCTTCAGGTTATTTTCTCCACCACCCATCTCCATCTGGCAACCAATGGCTTCCAAAAGTG
CTGAATCTTGAACAATATTTAACATTGCCCCTAATATCATTTGGGTGTTGTTGGGGTCCGTTTCAGTTTG
CAAGGCACCTATTAATATATTCACAAGTCTCAACTTCAGGGACAGAAAAGTTATTGGTTTATCATAAGAA
GAGCTGTCATCGTTACTAAACTTTCCTTCCAGGACCACCTCAGATTTGACTGTGCCAAAATGATGAGGGA
GGGGCAACAAAGAAAGCAGGATATTAATGGAGGATCTTCGCAATTCTGTTGGATTTACATAGCTTTTGAA
TTTTGAGAGTTCTCTGTCAGGCAAAATGGTTTCAAGAGCTGAAATAAAGTAAGGAACCACAACATCAATC
CCTTTCAAGTCACAGCAGAACAAAGGAGGAGAGTTTAGAATAACGCTGGCCAAGACAGGATGGCACACAT
AATCATTTATCTGCAAACCTTGAATTAAAAGCATGTAAAATCTGGATAAATAAGCTGGCAGAATCTCTTC
TCCAGTCTTCTTGCTACAAAAAATCCTACACAGTGTCCCACAAGCCTCAGCTCTTCCTGCTTCATAGTTA
TCAGGAAATTCACTTGCATCAAACATAGGATTGGAAACCATGGTGTCTGTGGACATTTGTGACCCTTTCC
GTCGAAACTCCATGCTAGCTTGTGTTGTAATGGCAGTCATGCTGCTGTCTCTGTTTATCCCATTATGAAG
TTTACAGTGAACAAATGCTGCATCAAATAACCATGATCCAAAGAGATTCAAGATGCTGTTAACCTTTGGT
CTCCGAGGGGCAGGCAGTGGCCGGGGTTCTGAACTAGTCTGATTTGGACTTGACAGAGGAGAGGTGGAGG
ACGTCTGGTGCTGAACTTTAGAGGCATGAGCAGTACTAACTGTGCTTGTCTTCATGGTGGCCTTATTCAC
AGTAACAGCCCGGTGCCTCCGGTTATGTGGGGGGGTGGTACTGACAGCAGCACTTTGAGGCATACTTAAT
CTATTCACGGGTGTTGGGGGAGCACTGTCTGATCGGGGTCTAGAAATACCTAAGAATGCATCCACCAGAC
AGCTGATTCCACGCATGGCACGAAAAAATATTTGAGGCAGATGTTTAAGGCAGGGATACTGATTCAATTC
TTGCGGCATTCCGCTCACATTCAAGAACTGTTCCTGAAATTTGGGAGTAGAGCTTATAATAGCTGGGTTA
CTCAAATCCACAGGATTACTTAACATGTGTAAAAAGCGAAACCATGTCTGTGCAACACACTCATTATCCA
TTTCTGGAGGGATCAGACTGGCATCTTCATCGGGAACTTTAAATGCAGGAAATGAAGGACCATATGTAAA
GCGTAGCAATCTGGAAGTGAGTGCACAAATGACCTTGCTCCACTGCTCCACCACTGCTGGGTGATGCC
Features (pLannotate 1.2.2; 15 found; start..end, strand, type, name):
    749..1017    -  LTR            5' LTR (truncated): truncated 5' long terminal repeat (LTR) from human T-cell leukemia virus (HTLV) type 1
   1030..1241    -  promoter       EF-1α core promoter: core promoter for human elongation factor EF-1α
   1321..1348    -  repeat_region  AAV2 ITR (fragment): inverted terminal repeat of adeno-associated virus serotype 2 inverted
   1377..1404    -  repeat_region  AAV2 ITR (fragment): inverted terminal repeat of adeno-associated virus serotype 2 inverted
   1477..2065    -  rep_origin     ori: high-copy-number ColE1/pMB1/pBR322/pUC origin of replication
   2236..3096    -  CDS            AmpR: β-lactamase; bla; confers resistance to ampicillin, carbenicillin, and related antibiotics
   3097..3201    -  promoter       AmpR promoter: bla
   3296..3331    +  CDS            rop (fragment): Rop protein, which maintains plasmids at low copy number; rop
   3433..3482    +  misc_feature   bom (fragment): basis of mobility region from pBR322
   3483..3938    -  rep_origin     f1 ori (sequence partly withheld): f1 bacteriophage origin of replication; arrow indicates direction of (+) strand synthesis
   3957..4008    +  misc_feature   bom (fragment): basis of mobility region from pBR322
   4013..4153    -  repeat_region  AAV2 ITR: inverted terminal repeat of adeno-associated virus serotype 2 inverted
   4198..4226    -  protein_bind   lox2272 (fragment): Cre-mediated recombination occurs in the 8-bp core sequence (GGATACTT). lox2272 sites are compatible with each other, but incompatible with loxP or loxN sites (Lee and Saito, 1988). Cre recombinase
   4235..4275    -  intron         chimeric intron (fragment): chimera between introns from human β-globin and immunoglobulin heavy chain genes
   4271..679     -  CDS            RALGAPB (fragment) (across the origin): RLGPB_HUMAN - Also known as KIAA1219. Experimental evidence at protein level: Swiss-Prot protein existence level 1. Non-catalytic subunit of the heterodimeric RalGAP1 and RalGAP2 complexes which act as GTPase activators for the Ras-like small GTPases RALA and RALB. From Homo sapiens (Human).
