[The description below was written by a language model from this plasmid's Addgene catalogue record and pLannotate feature annotations shown in this document.]
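Description:
pAAVLINK-EF1alpha-HA-5'-RALGAPB is an AAV transfer plasmid built on the pAAV-MCS2 backbone that carries the 5' half of a split expression system for human RALGAPB, the non-catalytic beta subunit of the RalGAP1 and RalGAP2 complexes that act as GTPase activators for the small GTPases RALA and RALB. It is propagated in bacteria through a high-copy ColE1/pUC-type origin with ampicillin selection from the bla gene. The backbone also contains an f1 phage origin and short remnants of pBR322 rop and bom sequences. AAV2 inverted terminal repeats bracket the payload so that it can be packaged into recombinant AAV; one is annotated in full and the other only as two short fragments, which may simply reflect how poorly ITRs resolve in sequencing-based annotation.

Between the ITRs, an EF-1α core promoter followed by a truncated HTLV-1 5' LTR segment, a common composite arrangement, drives an N-terminally HA-tagged fragment of the RALGAPB coding sequence. The HA tag is listed in the catalogue entry but is not separately annotated. Directly downstream of the coding fragment lie a partial chimeric β-globin/immunoglobulin intron and a lox2272 site fragment, and no polyadenylation signal is annotated. This layout fits the AAVLINK approach, a DNA-recombination method for delivering cargo too large for a single AAV. Presumably Cre-mediated recombination at the lox2272 site joins this genome to a matching 3' vector, and the intron sequence allows the junction to be spliced out to give a full-length transcript. The record does not identify the partner 3' construct or the source of recombinase, referring instead to the associated publication.
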