Addgene plasmid #244258: pAAVLINK-EF1alpha-HA-5'-RALGAPB
Purpose: 5' AAVLINK plasmid for RALGAPB expression
Depositing lab: Zhonghua Lu. Depositing organization: Shenzhen Institute of Advanced Technology (SIAT), Chinese Academy of Sciences. Publication: AAVLINK: A potent DNA-recombination method for large cargo delivery in gene therapy. Lin J, Lin Y, Liu N, Cao W, Zhang J, Wen S, Zhang Y, Liao W, Hong Z, Lin Y, Liu Q, Liu H, Li Q, Chen B, Li M, Luo Z, Yang L, Yang Y, Zheng SH, Wang Y, Chu H, Hu Y, Qin Y, Luo BX, Tian S, Chen Y, Yan T, Yang L, Wang H, Liu T, Jiang Y, Lu Z. Cell. 2026 Feb 5;189(3):969-986.e17. doi: 10.1016/j.cell.2025.12.039. Epub 2026 Jan 27. PubMed 41605211.
Backbone
  Vector backbone: pAAV-MCS2
  Backbone manufacturer: Steve Jackson (Addgene # 46954)
  Vector type: AAV
Growth in bacteria
  Bacterial resistance: Ampicillin, 100 μg/mL
  Growth temperature: 37°C
  Growth strain: NEB Stable
  Copy number: High Copy
Gene/Insert
  Gene/Insert name: RALGAPB
  Species: H. sapiens (human)
  Entrez Gene: RALGAPB (a.k.a. KIAA1219, RalGAPbeta)
  Promoter: EF1alpha
  Tag / fusion protein: HA (N terminal on insert)
  Cloning method: Restriction Enzyme; 5′ cloning site unknown (unknown if destroyed)
Terms and licenses: Academic/Nonprofit Terms; Industry Terms: Not Available to Industry
Depositor comments: See publication for corresponding AAV Link vectors.
How to cite: pAAVLINK-EF1alpha-HA-5'-RALGAPB was a gift from Zhonghua Lu (Addgene plasmid # 244258 ; http://n2t.net/addgene:244258 ; RRID:Addgene_244258)
